Addgene plasmid #122069: pRS-ATG1(mut)(406)
Purpose: Expressing a mutant ATG1
Depositing lab: Daniel Klionsky. Depositing organization: University of Michigan. Publication: Dhh1 promotes autophagy-related protein translation during nitrogen starvation. Liu X, Yao Z, Jin M, Namkoong S, Yin Z, Lee JH, Klionsky DJ. PLoS Biol. 2019 Apr 11;17(4):e3000219. doi: 10.1371/journal.pbio.3000219. eCollection 2019 Apr. PubMed 30973873.
Backbone
  Vector backbone: pRS406
  Vector type: Yeast Expression
  Selectable markers: URA3
Growth in bacteria
  Bacterial resistance: Ampicillin, 100 μg/mL
  Growth temperature: 37°C
  Growth strain: DH5alpha
  Copy number: Unknown
Gene/Insert
  Gene/Insert name: ATG1
  Species: S. cerevisiae (budding yeast)
  Mutation: Codon changes without changing the amino acid sequenced
  Entrez Gene: ATG1 (a.k.a. YGL180W, APG1, AUT3, CVT10)
Terms and licenses: Academic/Nonprofit Terms; Industry Terms: Not Available to Industry
How to cite: pRS-ATG1(mut)(406) was a gift from Daniel Klionsky (Addgene plasmid # 122069 ; http://n2t.net/addgene:122069 ; RRID:Addgene_122069)
