[The description below was written by a language model from this plasmid's Addgene catalogue record and pLannotate feature annotations shown in this document.]
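Description:
pRS-ATG1(mut)(406) is a yeast expression plasmid built on pRS406, an integrating shuttle vector of the pRS series. The feature table shows no yeast replication origin or centromere, which fits a backbone that persists in Saccharomyces cerevisiae only after recombination into the genome. URA3, under its own promoter, provides selection in uracil auxotrophs and can be counterselected with 5-fluoroorotic acid. In E. coli the 9,389 nt plasmid is propagated through a high-copy ColE1/pUC-type origin and selected with ampicillin via the β-lactamase gene. An f1 origin and the pBluescript-derived cloning region (lac promoter and operator, lacZα fragment, flanking T3 and T7 promoters) are also present. Short hits to RSF ori, lacI, bom and rop are backbone remnants rather than functional elements.

The insert is S. cerevisiae ATG1 (YGL180W), the serine/threonine kinase that initiates autophagy. It is annotated as a complete coding sequence lying between the T3 and T7 sites. The recorded mutation consists of synonymous codon changes that leave the amino acid sequence unaltered, so the variant differs from wild type at the mRNA level only. Neither the positions nor the number of altered codons are given.

No promoter is named for the insert. About 1 kb of unannotated sequence precedes the open reading frame and further sequence follows it, which may be flanking genomic DNA, but the record does not confirm this. Downstream hits to TOS3, DNAJB3 and a polyhedrin 3' UTR are partial matches of uncertain significance, and the repeated DNAJB3 fragments are not explained by the catalogue entry. The stated purpose is simply to express mutant ATG1. The associated study concerns Dhh1-dependent translation of autophagy proteins during nitrogen starvation, which suggests the plasmid serves to test the contribution of ATG1 transcript sequence to that regulation.
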