Features (pLannotate 1.2.2; 23 found; start..end, strand, type, name):
      1..23      +  rep_origin     RSF ori (fragment): Plasmids containing the RSF 1030 origin of replication can be propagated in E. coli cells that contain additional plasmids with compatible origins.
     25..117     +  CDS            lacI (fragment): lac repressor; lacI; The lac repressor binds to the lac operator to inhibit transcription in E. coli. This inhibition can be relieved by adding lactose or isopropyl-β-D-thiogalactopyranoside (IPTG).
    130..151     +  protein_bind   CAP binding site: CAP binding activates transcription in the presence of cAMP. E. coli catabolite activator protein
    166..196     +  promoter       lac promoter: promoter for the E. coli lac operon
    204..220     +  protein_bind   lac operator: The lac repressor binds to the lac operator to inhibit transcription in E. coli. This inhibition can be relieved by adding lactose or isopropyl-β-D-thiogalactopyranoside (IPTG). lac repressor encoded by lacI
    265..283     +  promoter       T3 promoter: promoter for bacteriophage T3 RNA polymerase
    296..343     +  misc_feature   MCS (fragment): pBluescript multiple cloning site
   1350..4040    +  CDS            ATG1: ATG1_YEAST - Also known as APG1 From Saccharomyces cerevisiae (strain ATCC 204508 / S288c) (Baker's yeast).
   4176..4192    +  3'UTR          polyhedrin 3' UTR (fragment): 3' UTR from the Autographa californica nucleopolyhedrovirus polyhedrin gene (Suzuki et al., 2006)
   4697..5038    -  CDS            TOS3 (fragment): TOS3_YEAST - Experimental evidence at protein level: Swiss-Prot protein existence level 1. One of the three SNF1 protein kinases (with SAK1 and ELM1) which are required for growth on nonfermentable carbon sources and nonpreferred sugars and for response to environmental stress. Activates SNF1 by phosphorylation of its activation-loop 'Thr-210'. Required for the regulation by SNF1 of the transcription of a large set of genes, the modification the activity of metabolic enzymes, and the control of various nutrient-responsive cellular developmental processes. Phosphorylates also GAL83, MIG1 and SI
   5047..5211    -  CDS            DNAJB3 (fragment): DNJB3_HUMAN - Also known as HCG3. Experimental evidence at protein level: Swiss-Prot protein existence level 1. May operate as a co-chaperone of the male germ cell- and haploid stage-specific Hsp70 proteins. From Homo sapiens (Human).
   5232..5396    -  CDS            DNAJB3 (fragment): DNJB3_HUMAN - Also known as HCG3. Experimental evidence at protein level: Swiss-Prot protein existence level 1. May operate as a co-chaperone of the male germ cell- and haploid stage-specific Hsp70 proteins. From Homo sapiens (Human).
   5428..5446    -  promoter       T7 promoter: promoter for bacteriophage T7 RNA polymerase
   5454..5609    +  CDS            lacZα (fragment): LacZα fragment of β-galactosidase; lacZ fragment
   5613..6041    +  rep_origin     f1 ori (sequence partly withheld): f1 bacteriophage origin of replication; arrow indicates direction of (+) strand synthesis
   6069..6120    -  misc_feature   bom (fragment): basis of mobility region from pBR322
   6199..7002    -  CDS            URA3: orotidine-5'-phosphate decarboxylase, required for uracil biosynthesis; S. cerevisiae URA3; yeast auxotrophic marker, counterselectable with 5-fluoroorotic acid (5-FOA)
   7003..7218    -  promoter       URA3 promoter: S. cerevisiae URA3
   7226..7275    -  misc_feature   bom (fragment): basis of mobility region from pBR322
   7377..7412    -  CDS            rop (fragment): Rop protein, which maintains plasmids at low copy number; rop
   7507..7611    +  promoter       AmpR promoter: bla
   7612..8472    +  CDS            AmpR: β-lactamase; bla; confers resistance to ampicillin, carbenicillin, and related antibiotics
   8643..9231    +  rep_origin     ori: high-copy-number ColE1/pMB1/pBR322/pUC origin of replication
>Addgene plasmid #122069 | pRS-ATG1(mut)(406) | addgene full sequence | sequence record 240916 | Addgene NGS Result
GTCAGTGAGCGAGGAAGCGGAAGAGCGCCCAATACGCAAACCGCCTCTCCCCGCGCGTTGGCCGATTCAT
TAATGCAGCTGGCACGACAGGTTTCCCGACTGGAAAGCGGGCAGTGAGCGCAACGCAATTAATGTGAGTT
AGCTCACTCATTAGGCACCCCAGGCTTTACACTTTATGCTTCCGGCTCGTATGTTGTGTGGAATTGTGAG
CGGATAACAATTTCACACAGGAAACAGCTATGACCATGATTACGCCAAGCGCGCAATTAACCCTCACTAA
AGGGAACAAAAGCTGGAGCTCCACCGCGGTGGCGGCCGCTCTAGAACTAGTGGATCCCCCGGGACCTGCC
ACAAGGTTATTTCTACACACAATAAAAATAAGATACATTGCCGCTGCTCCGCATTACATATCATATAGAG
TGACACTAAGTAATTAAATGACACTAAGTAACGAAAGATATCTGTAAACAACGACTATATACCAGAATTA
GTCATATTCTCTATTGTATTCACCCTACACAGCCGCATTACACAGCTGCTCCGGACGTTTTACGCTGCAC
ATCAATGACTAATACCACTGTATTTGATCCACACTTAGCGCAAAAGTCACCTGGGTGGCGTTTTCCGCTC
GCGCTCCGCCGGTGAGAGCGAGAAAAAAAAAAGGGATTGGGCGGTAATGTAAGGAAAACCCACTAGTTAA
AATCAATGAGATAAGGAACTCTCTTTTTTTCCCGTTAATCATCTTTTCCTTGTTCGTTTCGTGTATCTGT
AATGAATCTTATCGGAGTAACTATTACTGGAAAGCCATACCGTTAAAGAAGCAAGCATATCATTCGTATT
CAAGCATCTGTTTTTCTTTTTAACCGCTCGGCTCTGATTTCTTAAACCATTTCCCCCATCAGCATCAGTT
TGTGATTTGTAACTATATCGATCGTGGAATCGATGGAATTCTAAGCGTCATTTAGTTGGCAACAAAAGGA
ATCGAGCATCTCATAAAGGAGCTTATATTATTAATATCTTCCTGATCGTACTATTTTTTTTTAGCTTTTT
ATTTTTTAGGCCGAGGTTAATTCTAGAACGCCACATTTCATCACCTTTAAGTTAAGTACCAAGGCCATCT
TTTACCCTTTTTAGTTTCTGGGGAAACAGAGAACAGTACTATAGAAGATAAAAAGATATAATACAATCGT
AGTAATAGTACCCATAATAAAATAACATATAATATAATAAAAACATAAGGCAAAGGAGATAGGAGAATAA
TCATTGATATCTCCACAAAACGAATTTGAAGCTACCCCATATTTTCAAATCTCTTTTACAACACCAGACG
AGAAATTAAGAAACTCGAGATGGGAGACATTAAAAATAAAGATCACACAACCTCTGTGAACCATAATCTA
ATGGCAAGTGCAGGAAATTACACCGCCGAAAAGGAGATTGGCAAGGGTTCGTTTGCCACTGTATATAGAG
GGCATCTGACATCCGACAAATCTCAGCATGTAGCCATAAAGGAAGTATCAAGGGCGAAATTAAAAAATAA
GAAATTACTAGAGAATTTGGAAATAGAAATCGCTATCTTGAAGAAAATCAAGCATCCTCATATCGTCGGA
CTTATTGACTGTGAACGAACATCAACAGATTTTTATTTGATCATGGAGTACTGTGCTCTTGGGGACCTAA
CATTTCTGTTGAAAAGGCGTAAAGAATTGATGGAGAATCATCCTCTACTAAGGACCGTATTTGAAAAATA
CCCTCCACCGAGTGAGAACCATAACGGCCTGCATAGAGCGTTTGTCTTGAGTTATTTACAGCAGTTAGCG
TCCGCTTTGAAATTTTTGAGGTCTAAAAACTTGGTTCATAGAGACATCAAGCCTCAAAACTTACTATTAT
CTACACCCCTAATTGGATATCATGATTCAAAAAGCTTCCATGAACTTGGATTTGTTGGGATCTACAACTT
ACCCATTTTAAAGATAGCAGATTTCGGGTTTGCAAGATTTTTGCCAAACACGTCATTAGCAGAAACTCTT
TGTGGCTCACCATTATATATGGCACCAGAAATTTTGAATTATCAAAAATATAACGCTAAAGCAGATCTGT
GGTCTGTCGGTACAGTGGTATTCGAAATGTGCTGTGGCACCCCACCGTTTAGAGCTTCCAATCATTTGGA
GTTATTCAAGAAAATTAAAAGAGCAAACGATGTCATAACGTTTCCTTCATATTGCAATATTGAACCAGAG
TTAAAAGAGTTGATATGTAGTTTATTGACATTTGATCCAGCCCAAAGAATAGGATTTGAGGAGTTTTTTG
CTAACAAGGTAGTCAACGAAGACTTGTCTTCTTATGAATTGGAAGATGATTTACCTGAGTTAGAATCCAA
ATCAAAAGGTATTGTAGAAAGTAATATGTTCGTTTCTGAGTATTTATCTAAACAGCCAAAGAGTCCGAAC
AGTAATCTTGCAGGTCATCAATCAATGGCAGATAATCCCGCGGAGCTCAGTGATGCCCTCAAGAACAGCA
ATATATTAACTGCCCCAGCCGTTAAAACAGACCATACACAAGCCGTAGATAAAAAGGCTTCAAATAATAA
ATACCATAATAGCCTAGTTTCAGATAGAAGCTTTGAAAGAGAATATGTGGTGGTAGAGAAGAAATCGGTT
GAAGTTAATTCATTGGCAGACGAGGTTGCTCAAGCAGGATTCAATCCAAATCCTATTAAGCACCCAACTT
CAACTCAAAATCAGAACGTCTTATTGAATGAGCAATTCTCTCCAAACAATCAACAGTATTTTCAAAATCA
AGGAGAAAATCCGAGGTTACTGAGGGCCACATCATCTTCCAGTGGAGGTAGTGATGGGTCTAGGCGACCA
TCTTTGGTGGATAGACGCTTGTCTATATCCTCGCTGAATCCATCTAATGCATTATCAAGAGCCCTCGGTA
TTGCATCAACGAGATTGTTTGGTGGTGCAAATCAACAGCAGCAACAGCAACAAATCACATCTTCCCCACC
GTACAGTCAAACTTTGTTGAATTCCCAACTTTTTCATGAACTTACTGAGAATATAATATTAAGAATAGAT
CACCTACAGCATCCAGAGACACTGAAATTAGATAATACTAATATCGTTAGTATTTTGGAATCTCTGGCCG
CAAAGGCATTTGTTGTTTACTCTTATGCAGAAGTGAAATTTTCTCAAATTGTTCCATTATCAACAACATT
AAAAGGCATGGCTAACTTTGAGAACAGGCGCAGTATGGATAGTAATGCTATTGCAGAAGAACAAGACTCA
GACGATGCAGAAGAAGAGGATGAAACGTTGAAAAAGTACAAGGAAGATTGCTTATCCACGAAAACTTTTG
GAAAGGGTAGAACTTTATCTGCCACATCTCAGTTGAGTGCAACTTTCAATAAACTACCACGTTCGGAAAT
GATCCTTCTATGTAATGAGGCCATTGTCTTATATATGAAGGCATTATCCATTTTATCAAAATCTATGCAG
GTAACGTCCAACTGGTGGTATGAATCTCAAGAAAAATCATGTTCTCTAAGAGTTAACGTGTTGGTACAGT
GGCTAAGGGAAAAATTTAATGAATGTTTAGAAAAAGCTGATTTCCTGAGATTAAAAATTAACGACTTGAG
ATTCAAGCATGCTTCTGAGGTAGCTGAAAATCAAACTTTGGAAGAAAAAGGTAGTTCGGAAGAGCCAGTA
TATTTAGAAAAGCTATTATATGATCGTGCATTAGAAATATCTAAGATGGCCGCACATATGGAATTAAAAG
GAGAAAATTTGTACAACTGTGAATTAGCTTATGCAACTTCACTTTGGATGTTAGAAACTTCTCTGGACGA
TGATGATTTTACGAATGCCTATGGTGACTACCCTTTTAAAACTAACATACATCTAAAAAGTAACGACGTT
GAAGATAAAGAGAAGTATCATAGTGTGTTGGATGAAAATGACAGAATAATCATAAGAAAGTATATTGATA
GTATTGCAAACAGGTTGAAAATATTGAGGCAGAAGATGAACCACCAAAATTAAGTGATGCATAATATGGT
TTTCTTATTAAGTACAAATGACCTGCTATATTTTCAAGTATCTTCATGATTATGTTATGCTACTCTCGAA
ATGCTTTACGAGTTCGTCATTAAAGTATTCAAATTTTATTTTCCCTTTGTGTTTTGTTTTGTTTTTATTT
CTACGTGATTTTTTTCTTGAAATCCAGCTCTTTTATACCTGGATGGGTTTTATTTTGATGTTTAAATGTT
AATTAAGGAAATTATTGAATTCCTTCGGTTTCGGTGTGTTTTTTTCTTTTTAAGTTTTTTTTTGTTGCGT
TTAGTACTTGCCTTTGGCTATACATATCCTTTTAATCTAATTTTTATTTCTTCAAAATTTGATTCTTTAA
CCTTTTGTTCTATATATATATATAAATGTATGTATGTATGATTTGATTGAGGAGGCTTTAACAAGTCATT
AATATCTTTATTATTTTTACTTGTTGAGTTCATTAAAATTCATTTTATAATTTGTTGTTACAAACAGTAT
TTTACAAGTCATAATAAACGTTCAAAAACAAACACAATATTAAAAGAATTGGTATTAGGATCCGACATGA
CAATTAACTTAGATCCTTCTATCAAGTTTCTAATCATATATTACATCTATTAAAATAATTTACATATATC
ATGCTAAAGCTTATAAAGAGACATTCTTCTTCTCGTGCGCTGGGCGTCGCTAGCCTCAAATACAAGTGAT
GCGTCTGCTTCTATTCTAAGGTCATCCTTGCTGTTAGATTTCCCTTCTACCAGGTGGGCTTTTATACGTT
GAGGTACATTACCGACAGGCGTAAGAGTAGAGCTCAAACTTGCTTCCGTACTCTCAAAGGGATATTCTCC
TACAGGAGACATAGTTGTATATTGTGGAAACTCACAAGAATTCACTCTTAATGAACTTCCACTCTCACCT
ATCAAGCATTGTTGATCACCGATTGCTGGGGCATCCTGAATACTGATCTGAGATGCAAAAGCGGTGGATG
ATGGGTACCGTACTGGTCATACAAAGCTCTTAAACGATTGTCTTTAAGTATTTCGTATGCCTGGCATATC
TCTTGAAACTTTCGCTTGGATTCTTCTGTATGATTGTTTTTATCAGGATGATATTTTAATGCAGCGTTCC
TGTAAGCTTTCTTAATCTCAGATGTGGATGCAAAAGCGGTGGATGATGGGTACCGTACTGGTCATACAAA
GCTCTTAAACGATTGTCTTTAAGTATTTCGTATGCCTGGCATATCTCTTGAAACTTTCGCTTGGATTCTT
CTGTATGATTGTTTTTATCAGGATGATATTTTAATGCAGCGTTCCTGTAAGCTTTCTTAATCTCAGATGT
GGATGCAAAAGCGGTGGATGATGGGTACCCAATTCGCCCTATAGTGAGTCGTATTACGCGCGCTCACTGG
CCGTCGTTTTACAACGTCGTGACTGGGAAAACCCTGGCGTTACCCAACTTAATCGCCTTGCAGCACATCC
CCCTTTCGCCAGCTGGCGTAATAGCGAAGAGGCCCGCACCGATCGCCCTTCCCAACAGTTGCGCAGCCTG
AATGGCGAATGG
[124 nt withheld, positions 5613-5736]
C
[91 nt withheld, positions 5738-5828]
A
[49 nt withheld, positions 5830-5878]
CCTTTGACGTTGGAGTCCACGTTCTTT
[37 nt withheld, positions 5906-5942]
ACCCTATCTCGGTCTATTCTTTTGATTTATAAGGGATTTTGCCGATTTCGGCCTATTGGTTAAAAAATGA
GCTGATTTAACAAAAATTTAACGCGAATTTTAACAAAATATTAACGCTTACAATTTCCTGATGCGGTATT
TTCTCCTTACGCATCTGTGCGGTATTTCACACCGCATAGGGTAATAACTGATATAATTAAATTGAAGCTC
TAATTTGTGAGTTTAGTATACATGCATTTACTTATAATACAGTTTTTTAGTTTTGCTGGCCGCATCTTCT
CAAATATGCTTCCCAGCCTGCTTTTCTGTAACGTTCACCCTCTACCTTAGCATCCCTTCCCTTTGCAAAT
AGTCCTCTTCCAACAATAATAATGTCAGATCCTGTAGAGACCACATCATCCACGGTTCTATACTGTTGAC
CCAATGCGTCTCCCTTGTCATCTAAACCCACACCGGGTGTCATAATCAACCAATCGTAACCTTCATCTCT
TCCACCCATGTCTCTTTGAGCAATAAAGCCGATAACAAAATCTTTGTCGCTCTTCGCAATGTCAACAGTA
CCCTTAGTATATTCTCCAGTAGATAGGGAGCCCTTGCATGACAATTCTGCTAACATCAAAAGGCCTCTAG
GTTCCTTTGTTACTTCTTCTGCCGCCTGCTTCAAACCGCTAACAATACCTGGGCCCACCACACCGTGTGC
ATTCGTAATGTCTGCCCATTCTGCTATTCTGTATACACCCGCAGAGTACTGCAATTTGACTGTATTACCA
ATGTCAGCAAATTTTCTGTCTTCGAAGAGTAAAAAATTGTACTTGGCGGATAATGCCTTTAGCGGCTTAA
CTGTGCCCTCCATGGAAAAATCAGTCAAGATATCCACATGTGTTTTTAGTAAACAAATTTTGGGACCTAA
TGCTTCAACTAACTCCAGTAATTCCTTGGTGGTACGAACATCCAATGAAGCACACAAGTTTGTTTGCTTT
TCGTGCATGATATTAAATAGCTTGGCAGCAACAGGACTAGGATGAGTAGCAGCACGTTCCTTATATGTAG
CTTTCGACATGATTTATCTTCGTTTCCTGCAGGTTTTTGTTCTGTGCAGTTGGGTTAAGAATACTGGGCA
ATTTCATGTTTCTTCAACACTACATATGCGTATATATACCAATCTAAGTCTGTGCTCCTTCCTTCGTTCT
TCCTTCTGTTCGGAGATTACCGAATCAAAAAAATTTCAAGGAAACCGAAATCAAAAAAAAGAATAAAAAA
AAAATGATGAATTGAAAAGGTGGTATGGTGCACTCTCAGTACAATCTGCTCTGATGCCGCATAGTTAAGC
CAGCCCCGACACCCGCCAACACCCGCTGACGCGCCCTGACGGGCTTGTCTGCTCCCGGCATCCGCTTACA
GACAAGCTGTGACCGTCTCCGGGAGCTGCATGTGTCAGAGGTTTTCACCGTCATCACCGAAACGCGCGAG
ACGAAAGGGCCTCGTGATACGCCTATTTTTATAGGTTAATGTCATGATAATAATGGTTTCTTAGACGTCA
GGTGGCACTTTTCGGGGAAATGTGCGCGGAACCCCTATTTGTTTATTTTTCTAAATACATTCAAATATGT
ATCCGCTCATGAGACAATAACCCTGATAAATGCTTCAATAATATTGAAAAAGGAAGAGTATGAGTATTCA
ACATTTCCGTGTCGCCCTTATTCCCTTTTTTGCGGCATTTTGCCTTCCTGTTTTTGCTCACCCAGAAACG
CTGGTGAAAGTAAAAGATGCTGAAGATCAGTTGGGTGCACGAGTGGGTTACATCGAACTGGATCTCAACA
GCGGTAAGATCCTTGAGAGTTTTCGCCCCGAAGAACGTTTTCCAATGATGAGCACTTTTAAAGTTCTGCT
ATGTGGCGCGGTATTATCCCGTATTGACGCCGGGCAAGAGCAACTCGGTCGCCGCATACACTATTCTCAG
AATGACTTGGTTGAGTACTCACCAGTCACAGAAAAGCATCTTACGGATGGCATGACAGTAAGAGAATTAT
GCAGTGCTGCCATAACCATGAGTGATAACACTGCGGCCAACTTACTTCTGACAACGATCGGAGGACCGAA
GGAGCTAACCGCTTTTTTGCACAACATGGGGGATCATGTAACTCGCCTTGATCGTTGGGAACCGGAGCTG
AATGAAGCCATACCAAACGACGAGCGTGACACCACGATGCCTGTAGCAATGGCAACAACGTTGCGCAAAC
TATTAACTGGCGAACTACTTACTCTAGCTTCCCGGCAACAATTAATAGACTGGATGGAGGCGGATAAAGT
TGCAGGACCACTTCTGCGCTCGGCCCTTCCGGCTGGCTGGTTTATTGCTGATAAATCTGGAGCCGGTGAG
CGTGGGTCTCGCGGTATCATTGCAGCACTGGGGCCAGATGGTAAGCCCTCCCGTATCGTAGTTATCTACA
CGACGGGGAGTCAGGCAACTATGGATGAACGAAATAGACAGATCGCTGAGATAGGTGCCTCACTGATTAA
GCATTGGTAACTGTCAGACCAAGTTTACTCATATATACTTTAGATTGATTTAAAACTTCATTTTTAATTT
AAAAGGATCTAGGTGAAGATCCTTTTTGATAATCTCATGACCAAAATCCCTTAACGTGAGTTTTCGTTCC
ACTGAGCGTCAGACCCCGTAGAAAAGATCAAAGGATCTTCTTGAGATCCTTTTTTTCTGCGCGTAATCTG
CTGCTTGCAAACAAAAAAACCACCGCTACCAGCGGTGGTTTGTTTGCCGGATCAAGAGCTACCAACTCTT
TTTCCGAAGGTAACTGGCTTCAGCAGAGCGCAGATACCAAATACTGTTCTTCTAGTGTAGCCGTAGTTAG
GCCACCACTTCAAGAACTCTGTAGCACCGCCTACATACCTCGCTCTGCTAATCCTGTTACCAGTGGCTGC
TGCCAGTGGCGATAAGTCGTGTCTTACCGGGTTGGACTCAAGACGATAGTTACCGGATAAGGCGCAGCGG
TCGGGCTGAACGGGGGGTTCGTGCACACAGCCCAGCTTGGAGCGAACGACCTACACCGAACTGAGATACC
TACAGCGTGAGCTATGAGAAAGCGCCACGCTTCCCGAAGGGAGAAAGGCGGACAGGTATCCGGTAAGCGG
CAGGGTCGGAACAGGAGAGCGCACGAGGGAGCTTCCAGGGGGAAACGCCTGGTATCTTTATAGTCCTGTC
GGGTTTCGCCACCTCTGACTTGAGCGTCGATTTTTGTGATGCTCGTCAGGGGGGCGGAGCCTATGGAAAA
ACGCCAGCAACGCGGCCTTTTTACGGTTCCTGGCCTTTTGCTGGCCTTTTGCTCACATGTTCTTTCCTGC
GTTATCCCCTGATTCTGTGGATAACCGTATTACCGCCTTTGAGTGAGCTGATACCGCTCGCCGCAGCCGA
ACGACCGAGCGCAGCGA
